>Addgene plasmid #111341 | pET29b-Cwc25 | addgene full sequence | sequence record 217724 | Addgene NGS Result
CCGAAGTGGCGAGCCCGATCTTCCCCATCGGTGATGTCGGCGATATAGGCGCCAGCAACCGCACCTGTGG
CGCCGGTGATGCCGGCCACGATGCGTCCGGCGTAGAGGATCGAGATCGATCTCGATCCCGCGAAATTAAT
ACGACTCACTATAGGGGAATTGTGAGCGGATAACAATTCCCCTCTAGAAATAATTTTGTTTAACTTTAAG
AAGGAGATATACATGGGGTCGGGCGATTTGAATCTGTTGAAATCATGGAATCCCAAGCTTATGAAAAATA
GAAAAAAAGTATGGGAGACCGAACAGGATCTAATTACCGAACAGCAGAAGCTTAACACGCGATTGAAAGA
AATTGAAAAAGAACGAGAACTAAATGAACTGCTGAACGAATCGAGCAAGGATAAGCCGGAGACTCTCAAG
AATGACTTGGCTTTGAAGAAGTCGGGCTTGGAATGGATGTATCAGGATGCAAAACTGAGTGACGAAAAGG
AAGACTATTTATTAGGTAAGAAAAAACTAGATTCATCTATACTAAACCAACCTGCAACACCGCCTGTAAG
GGCGGCCACTACTATTTCCGCTTCTGGTGCCGCAACATCCATAAGTTCGCAGAAGAAGAAGTCAAAATTG
CTTAAAGATGATCCAATGAGTAAGTTTAAGGTAACTAAACAACAAAGAAGAACTCCAGACTCAACAAAAA
AAAGAGCAATGTCGCAACGAGGGAAACCGTTGTCCAAGCCCGCTCCGGACCTAGACTACCTCGAGCACCA
CCACCACCACCACTGAGATCCGGCTGCTAACAAAGCCCGAAAGGAAGCTGAGTTGGCTGCTGCCACCGCT
GAGCAATAACTAGCATAACCCCTTGGGGCCTCTAAACGGGTCTTGAGGGGTTTTTTGCTGAAAGGAGGAA
CTATATCCGGATTGGCGAATGGG
[124 nt withheld, positions 934-1057]
C
[91 nt withheld, positions 1059-1149]
A
[49 nt withheld, positions 1151-1199]
CCTTTGACGTTGGAGTCCACGTTCTTT
[37 nt withheld, positions 1227-1263]
ACCCTATCTCGGTCTATTCTTTTGATTTATAAGGGATTTTGCCGATTTCGGCCTATTGGTTAAAAAATGA
GCTGATTTAACAAAAATTTAACGCGAATTTTAACAAAATATTAACGCTTACAATTTAGGTGGCACTTTTC
GGGGAAATGTGCGCGGAACCCCTATTTGTTTATTTTTCTAAATACATTCAAATATGTATCCGCTCATGAA
TTAATTCTTAGAAAAACTCATCGAGCATCAAATGAAACTGCAATTTATTCATATCAGGATTATCAATACC
ATATTTTTGAAAAAGCCGTTTCTGTAATGAAGGAGAAAACTCACCGAGGCAGTTCCATAGGATGGCAAGA
TCCTGGTATCGGTCTGCGATTCCGACTCGTCCAACATCAATACAACCTATTAATTTCCCCTCGTCAAAAA
TAAGGTTATCAAGTGAGAAATCACCATGAGTGACGACTGAATCCGGTGAGAATGGCAAAAGTTTATGCAT
TTCTTTCCAGACTTGTTCAACAGGCCAGCCATTACGCTCGTCATCAAAATCACTCGCATCAACCAAACCG
TTATTCATTCGTGATTGCGCCTGAGCGAGACGAAATACGCGATCGCTGTTAAAAGGACAATTACAAACAG
GAATCGAATGCAACCGGCGCAGGAACACTGCCAGCGCATCAACAATATTTTCACCTGAATCAGGATATTC
TTCTAATACCTGGAATGCTGTTTTCCCGGGGATCGCAGTGGTGAGTAACCATGCATCATCAGGAGTACGG
ATAAAATGCTTGATGGTCGGAAGAGGCATAAATTCCGTCAGCCAGTTTAGTCTGACCATCTCATCTGTAA
CATCATTGGCAACGCTACCTTTGCCATGTTTCAGAAACAACTCTGGCGCATCGGGCTTCCCATACAATCG
ATAGATTGTCGCACCTGATTGCCCGACATTATCGCGAGCCCATTTATACCCATATAAATCAGCATCCATG
TTGGAATTTAATCGCGGCCTAGAGCAAGACGTTTCCCGTTGAATATGGCTCATAACACCCCTTGTATTAC
TGTTTATGTAAGCAGACAGTTTTATTGTTCATGACCAAAATCCCTTAACGTGAGTTTTCGTTCCACTGAG
CGTCAGACCCCGTAGAAAAGATCAAAGGATCTTCTTGAGATCCTTTTTTTCTGCGCGTAATCTGCTGCTT
GCAAACAAAAAAACCACCGCTACCAGCGGTGGTTTGTTTGCCGGATCAAGAGCTACCAACTCTTTTTCCG
AAGGTAACTGGCTTCAGCAGAGCGCAGATACCAAATACTGTCCTTCTAGTGTAGCCGTAGTTAGGCCACC
ACTTCAAGAACTCTGTAGCACCGCCTACATACCTCGCTCTGCTAATCCTGTTACCAGTGGCTGCTGCCAG
TGGCGATAAGTCGTGTCTTACCGGGTTGGACTCAAGACGATAGTTACCGGATAAGGCGCAGCGGTCGGGC
TGAACGGGGGGTTCGTGCACACAGCCCAGCTTGGAGCGAACGACCTACACCGAACTGAGATACCTACAGC
GTGAGCTATGAGAAAGCGCCACGCTTCCCGAAGGGAGAAAGGCGGACAGGTATCCGGTAAGCGGCAGGGT
CGGAACAGGAGAGCGCACGAGGGAGCTTCCAGGGGGAAACGCCTGGTATCTTTATAGTCCTGTCGGGTTT
CGCCACCTCTGACTTGAGCGTCGATTTTTGTGATGCTCGTCAGGGGGGCGGAGCCTATGGAAAAACGCCA
GCAACGCGGCCTTTTTACGGTTCCTGGCCTTTTGCTGGCCTTTTGCTCACATGTTCTTTCCTGCGTTATC
CCCTGATTCTGTGGATAACCGTATTACCGCCTTTGAGTGAGCTGATACCGCTCGCCGCAGCCGAACGACC
GAGCGCAGCGAGTCAGTGAGCGAGGAAGCGGAAGAGCGCCTGATGCGGTATTTTCTCCTTACGCATCTGT
GCGGTATTTCACACCGCAATGGTGCACTCTCAGTACAATCTGCTCTGATGCCGCATAGTTAAGCCAGTAT
ACACTCCGCTATCGCTACGTGACTGGGTCATGGCTGCGCCCCGACACCCGCCAACACCCGCTGACGCGCC
CTGACGGGCTTGTCTGCTCCCGGCATCCGCTTACAGACAAGCTGTGACCGTCTCCGGGAGCTGCATGTGT
CAGAGGTTTTCACCGTCATCACCGAAACGCGCGAGGCAGCTGCGGTAAAGCTCATCAGCGTGGTCGTGAA
GCGATTCACAGATGTCTGCCTGTTCATCCGCGTCCAGCTCGTTGAGTTTCTCCAGAAGCGTTAATGTCTG
GCTTCTGATAAAGCGGGCCATGTTAAGGGCGGTTTTTTCCTGTTTGGTCACTGATGCCTCCGTGTAAGGG
GGATTTCTGTTCATGGGGGTAATGATACCGATGAAACGAGAGAGGATGCTCACGATACGGGTTACTGATG
ATGAACATGCCCGGTTACTGGAACGTTGTGAGGGTAAACAACTGGCGGTATGGATGCGGCGGGACCAGAG
AAAAATCACTCAGGGTCAATGCCAGCGCTTCGTTAATACAGATGTAGGTGTTCCACAGGGTAGCCAGCAG
CATCCTGCGATGCAGATCCGGAACATAATGGTGCAGGGCGCTGACTTCCGCGTTTCCAGACTTTACGAAA
CACGGAAACCGAAGACCATTCATGTTGTTGCTCAGGTCGCAGACGTTTTGCAGCAGCAGTCGCTTCACGT
TCGCTCGCGTATCGGTGATTCATTCTGCTAACCAGTAAGGCAACCCCGCCAGCCTAGCCGGGTCCTCAAC
GACAGGAGCACGATCATGCGCACCCGTGGGGCCGCCATGCCGGCGATAATGGCCTGCTTCTCGCCGAAAC
GTTTGGTGGCGGGACCAGTGACGAAGGCTTGAGCGAGGGCGTGCAAGATTCCGAATACCGCAAGCGACAG
GCCGATCATCGTCGCGCTCCAGCGAAAGCGGTCCTCGCCGAAAATGACCCAGAGCGCTGCCGGCACCTGT
CCTACGAGTTGCATGATAAAGAAGACAGTCATAAGTGCGGCGACGATAGTCATGCCCCGCGCCCACCGGA
AGGAGCTGACTGGGTTGAAGGCTCTCAAGGGCATCGGTCGAGATCCCGGTGCCTAATGAGTGAGCTAACT
TACATTAATTGCGTTGCGCTCACTGCCCGCTTTCCAGTCGGGAAACCTGTCGTGCCAGCTGCATTAATGA
ATCGGCCAACGCGCGGGGAGAGGCGGTTTGCGTATTGGGCGCCAGGGTGGTTTTTCTTTTCACCAGTGAG
ACGGGCAACAGCTGATTGCCCTTCACCGCCTGGCCCTGAGAGAGTTGCAGCAAGCGGTCCACGCTGGTTT
GCCCCAGCAGGCGAAAATCCTGTTTGATGGTGGTTAACGGCGGGATATAACATGAGCTGTCTTCGGTATC
GTCGTATCCCACTACCGAGATGTCCGCACCAACGCGCAGCCCGGACTCGGTAATGGCGCGCATTGCGCCC
AGCGCCATCTGATCGTTGGCAACCAGCATCGCAGTGGGAACGATGCCCTCATTCAGCATTTGCATGGTTT
GTTGAAAACCGGACATGGCACTCCAGTCGCCTTCCCGTTCCGCTATCGGCTGAATTTGATTGCGAGTGAG
ATATTTATGCCAGCCAGCCAGACGCAGACGCGCCGAGACAGAACTTAATGGGCCCGCTAACAGCGCGATT
TGCTGGTGACCCAATGCGACCAGATGCTCCACGCCCAGTCGCGTACCGTCTTCATGGGAGAAAATAATAC
TGTTGATGGGTGTCTGGTCAGAGACATCAAGAAATAACGCCGGAACATTAGTGCAGGCAGCTTCCACAGC
AATGGCATCCTGGTCATCCAGCGGATAGTTAATGATCAGCCCACTGACGCGTTGCGCGAGAAGATTGTGC
ACCGCCGCTTTACAGGCTTCGACGCCGCTTCGTTCTACCATCGACACCACCACGCTGGCACCCAGTTGAT
CGGCGCGAGATTTAATCGCCGCGACAATTTGCGACGGCGCGTGCAGGGCCAGACTGGAGGTGGCAACGCC
AATCAGCAACGACTGTTTGCCCGCCAGTTGTTGTGCCACGCGGTTGGGAATGTAATTCAGCTCCGCCATC
GCCGCTTCCACTTTTTCCCGCGTTTTCGCAGAAACGTGGCTGGCCTGGTTCACCACGCGGGAAACGGTCT
GATAAGAGACACCGGCATACTCTGCGACATCGTATAACGTTACTGGTTTCACATTCACCACCCTGAATTG
ACTCTCTTCCGGGCGCTATCATGCCATACCGCGAAAGGTTTTGCGCCATTCGATGGTGTCCGGGATCTCG
ACGCTCTCCCTTATGCGACTCCTGCATTAGGAAGCAGCCCAGTAGTAGGTTGAGGCCGTTGAGCACCGCC
GCCGCAAGGAATGGTGCATGCAAGGAGATGGCGCCCAACAGTCCCCCGGCCACGGGGCCTGCCACCATAC
CCACGCCGAAACAAGCGCTCATGAGC
Features (pLannotate 1.2.2; 19 found; start..end, strand, type, name):
    137..155     +  promoter       T7 promoter: promoter for bacteriophage T7 RNA polymerase
    156..180     +  protein_bind   lac operator: The lac repressor binds to the lac operator to inhibit transcription in E. coli. This inhibition can be relieved by adding lactose or isopropyl-β-D-thiogalactopyranoside (IPTG). lac repressor encoded by lacI
    195..217     +  RBS            RBS: efficient ribosome binding site from bacteriophage T7 gene 10 (Olins and Rangwala, 1989)
    223..759     +  CDS            CWC25: CWC25_YEAST - Experimental evidence at protein level: Swiss-Prot protein existence level 1. Involved in pre-mRNA splicing. From Saccharomyces cerevisiae (strain ATCC 204508 / S288c) (Baker's yeast).
    766..783     +  CDS            9xHis (fragment): 9xHis affinity tag
    793..842     +  CDS            SET1 (fragment): solubility-enhancement tag derived from T7 phage gene 10B
    850..897     +  terminator     T7 terminator: transcription terminator for bacteriophage T7 RNA polymerase
    934..1362    +  rep_origin     f1 ori (sequence partly withheld): f1 bacteriophage origin of replication; arrow indicates direction of (+) strand synthesis
   1415..1472    +  promoter       AmpR promoter (fragment): bla
   1481..2296    -  CDS            KanR: aminoglycoside phosphotransferase; aph(3')-Ia; confers resistance to kanamycin in bacteria or G418 (Geneticin®) in eukaryotes
   2418..3006    +  rep_origin     ori: high-copy-number ColE1/pMB1/pBR322/pUC origin of replication
   3192..3331    -  misc_feature   bom: basis of mobility region from pBR322
   3433..3624    -  CDS            rop: Rop protein, which maintains plasmids at low copy number; rop
   3641..4021    +  CDS            YPB1_ECOLX: Protein predicted: Swiss-Prot protein existence level 4. From Escherichia coli.
   4093..4384    -  CDS            TcR (fragment): tetracycline efflux protein; tet; confers resistance to tetracycline
   4399..4420    -  protein_bind   CAP binding site: CAP binding activates transcription in the presence of cAMP. E. coli catabolite activator protein
   4433..5515    -  CDS            lacI: lac repressor; lacI; The lac repressor binds to the lac operator to inhibit transcription in E. coli. This inhibition can be relieved by adding lactose or isopropyl-β-D-thiogalactopyranoside (IPTG).
   5516..5593    -  promoter       lacI promoter: lacI
   5601..111     -  CDS            TcR (fragment) (across the origin): tetracycline efflux protein; tet; confers resistance to tetracycline
