[The description below was written by a language model from this plasmid's Addgene catalogue record and pLannotate feature annotations shown in this document.]
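Description:
pET29b-Cwc25 is a bacterial expression plasmid built on the pET29b backbone for producing the Saccharomyces cerevisiae splicing factor Cwc25 (CWC25, systematic name YNL245C) with a C-terminal His6 tag in E. coli. The sequenced record is 5,769 nt. The plasmid is maintained through a ColE1/pBR322-type origin accompanied by the bom mobility region and the rop gene. The catalogue lists it as high copy, although rop normally moderates copy number in pBR322-derived vectors. Selection is by kanamycin through the aph(3')-Ia aminoglycoside phosphotransferase gene. An f1 origin is also present, which allows single-stranded DNA production with helper phage. Several short annotations, such as the tetracycline-resistance fragments, the AmpR promoter fragment and a predicted E. coli ORF, are remnants of the pBR322 lineage rather than functional elements.

The expression cassette follows the standard pET design. A T7 promoter is followed immediately by a lac operator, then the strong T7 gene 10 ribosome binding site, the CWC25 open reading frame, a short histidine tag supplied by the backbone, and the T7 terminator. The histidine tag is annotated as a fragment of a 9xHis feature but is 18 nt long, consistent with His6. The small "SET1" fragment called between the tag and the terminator is probably an annotation match to T7-derived backbone sequence, not an intended fusion partner. The plasmid carries lacI under its own promoter, so the lac repressor keeps transcription off until IPTG is added in a host that supplies T7 RNA polymerase. The stated purpose is simply His-tagged Cwc25. Such a construct would typically be used to purify the recombinant protein by metal-affinity chromatography, for example for biochemical studies of pre-mRNA splicing, though the record does not describe specific applications.
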