Addgene plasmid #111341: pET29b-Cwc25
Purpose: his tagged Cwc25
Depositing lab: Christine Guthrie. Depositing organization: University of California, San Francisco (UCSF).
Backbone
  Vector backbone: pET29b
  Vector type: Bacterial Expression
Growth in bacteria
  Bacterial resistance: Kanamycin, 50 μg/mL
  Growth temperature: 37°C
  Growth strain: DH5alpha
  Copy number: High Copy
Gene/Insert
  Gene/Insert name: CWC25 (alt name: YNL245C)
  Species: S. cerevisiae (budding yeast)
  Tag / fusion protein: His6 (C terminal on backbone)
Terms and licenses: Academic/Nonprofit Terms; Industry Terms: Not Available to Industry
How to cite: pET29b-Cwc25 was a gift from Christine Guthrie (Addgene plasmid # 111341 ; http://n2t.net/addgene:111341 ; RRID:Addgene_111341)
